>Addgene plasmid #175753 | pHAGE-FLAG-APEX2-MAP1LC3B | addgene full sequence | sequence record 346574 | Addgene NGS Result
TGGAAGGGCTAATTCACTCCCAAAGAAGACAAGATATCCTTGATCTGTGGATCTACCACACACAAGGCTA
CTTCCCTGATTAGCAGAACTACACACCAGGGCCAGGGGTCAGATATCCACTGACCTTTGGATGGTGCTAC
AAGCTAGTACCAGTTGAGCCAGATAAGGTAGAAGAGGCCAATAAAGGAGAGAACACCAGCTTGTTACACC
CTGTGAGCCTGCATGGGATGGATGACCCGGAGAGAGAAGTGTTAGAGTGGAGGTTTGACAGCCGCCTAGC
ATTTCATCACGTGGCCCGAGAGCTGCATCCGGAGTACTTCAAGAACTGCTGATATCGAGCTTGCTACAAG
GGACTTTCCGCTGGGGACTTTCCAGGGAGGCGTGGCCTGGGCGGGACTGGGGAGTGGCGAGCCCTCAGAT
CCTGCATATAAGCAGCTGCTTTTTGCCTGTACTGGGTCTCTCTGGTTAGACCAGATCTGAGCCTGGGAGC
TCTCTGGCTAACTAGGGAACCCACTGCTTAAGCCTCAATAAAGCTTGCCTTGAGTGCTTCAAGTAGTGTG
TGCCCGTCTGTTGTGTGACTCTGGTAACTAGAGATCCCTCAGACCCTTTTAGTCAGTGTGGAAAATCTCT
AGCAGTGGCGCCCGAACAGGGACTTGAAAGCGAAAGGGAAACCAGAGGAGCTCTCTCGACGCAGGACTCG
GCTTGCTGAAGCGCGCACGGCAAGAGGCGAGGGGCGGCGACTGGTGAGTACGCCAAAAATTTTGACTAGC
GGAGGCTAGAAGGAGAGAGATGGGTGCGAGAGCGTCAGTATTAAGCGGGGGAGAATTAGATCGCGATGGG
AAAAAATTCGGTTAAGGCCAGGGGGAAAGAAAAAATATAAATTAAAACATATAGTATGGGCAAGCAGGGA
GCTAGAACGATTCGCAGTTAATCCTGGCCTGTTAGAAACATCAGAAGGCTGTAGACAAATACTGGGACAG
CTACAACCATCCCTTCAGACAGGATCAGAAGAACTTAGATCATTATATAATACAGTAGCAACCCTCTATT
GTGTGCATCAAAGGATAGAGATAAAAGACACCAAGGAAGCTTTAGACAAGATAGAGGAAGAGCAAAACAA
AAGTAAGACCACCGCACAGCAAGCGGCCGGCCGCTGATCTTCAGACCTGGAGGAGGAGATATGAGGGACA
ATTGGAGAAGTGAATTATATAAATATAAAGTAGTAAAAATTGAACCATTAGGAGTAGCACCCACCAAGGC
AAAGAGAAGAGTGGTGCAGAGAGAAAAAAGAGCAGTGGGAATAGGAGCTTTGTTCCTTGGGTTCTTGGGA
GCAGCAGGAAGCACTATGGGCGCAGCGTCAATGACGCTGACGGTACAGGCCAGACAATTATTGTCTGGTA
TAGTGCAGCAGCAGAACAATTTGCTGAGGGCTATTGAGGCGCAACAGCATCTGTTGCAACTCACAGTCTG
GGGCATCAAGCAGCTCCAGGCAAGAATCCTGGCTGTGGAAAGATACCTAAAGGATCAACAGCTCCTGGGG
ATTTGGGGTTGCTCTGGAAAACTCATTTGCACCACTGCTGTGCCTTGGAATGCTAGTTGGAGTAATAAAT
CTCTGGAACAGATTTGGAATCACACGACCTGGATGGAGTGGGACAGAGAAATTAACAATTACACAAGCTT
AATACACTCCTTAATTGAAGAATCGCAAAACCAGCAAGAAAAGAATGAACAAGAATTATTGGAATTAGAT
AAATGGGCAAGTTTGTGGAATTGGTTTAACATAACAAATTGGCTGTGGTATATAAAATTATTCATAATGA
TAGTAGGAGGCTTGGTAGGTTTAAGAATAGTTTTTGCTGTACTTTCTATAGTGAATAGAGTTAGGCAGGG
ATATTCACCATTATCGTTTCAGACCCACCTCCCAACCCCGAGGGGACCCGACAGGCCCGAAGGAATAGAA
GAAGAAGGTGGAGAGAGAGACAGAGACAGATCCATTCGATTAGTGAACGGATCTCGACGGTATCGCCGAA
TTAATTCACAAATGGCAGTATTCATCCACAATTTTAAAAGAAAAGGGGGGATTGGGGGGTACAGTGCAGG
GGAAAGAATAGTAGACATAATAGCAACAGACATACAAACTAAAGAATTACAAAAACAAATTACAAAAATT
CAAAATTTTCGGGTTTATTACAGGGACAGCAGAGATCCAGTTTGGACTAGTGGAGTTCCGCGTTACATAA
CTTACGGTAAATGGCCCGCCTGGCTGACCGCCCAACGACCCCCGCCCATTGACGTCAATAATGACGTATG
TTCCCATAGTAACGCCAATAGGGACTTTCCATTGACGTCAATGGGTGGAGTATTTACGGTAAACTGCCCA
CTTGGCAGTACATCAAGTGTATCATATGCCAAGTACGCCCCCTATTGACGTCAATGACGGTAAATGGCCC
GCCTGGCATTATGCCCAGTACATGACCTTATGGGACTTTCCTACTTGGCAGTACATCTACGTATTAGTCA
TCGCTATTACCATGGTGATGCGGTTTTGGCAGTACATCAATGGGCGTGGATAGCGGTTTGACTCACGGGG
ATTTCCAAGTCTCCACCCCATTGACGTCAATGGGAGTTTGTTTTGGCACCAAAATCAACGGGACTTTCCA
AAATGTCGTAACAACTCCGCCCCATTGACGCAAATGGGCGGTAGGCGTGTACGGTGGGAGGTCTATATAA
GCAGAGCTCGTTTAGTGAACCGTCAGATCGCCTGGAGACGCCATCCACGCTGTTTTGACCTCCATAGAAG
ACACCGGCGGCCGCAGATCTCTCGAGGTTGATCTGCCACCATGATGGACTACAAGGATGACGACGATAAG
GGAAAGTCTTACCCAACTGTGAGTGCTGATTACCAGGACGCCGTTGAGAAGGCGAAGAAGAAGCTCAGAG
GCTTCATCGCTGAGAAGAGATGCGCTCCTCTAATGCTCCGTTTGGCATTCCACTCTGCTGGAACCTTTGA
CAAGGGCACGAAGACCGGTGGACCCTTCGGAACCATCAAGCACCCTGCCGAACTGGCTCACAGCGCTAAC
AACGGTCTTGACATCGCTGTTAGGCTTTTGGAGCCACTCAAGGCGGAGTTCCCTATTTTGAGCTACGCCG
ATTTCTACCAGTTGGCTGGCGTTGTTGCCGTTGAGGTCACGGGTGGACCTAAGGTTCCATTCCACCCTGG
AAGAGAGGACAAGCCTGAGCCACCACCAGAGGGTCGCTTGCCCGATCCCACTAAGGGTTCTGACCATTTG
AGAGATGTGTTTGGCAAAGCTATGGGGCTTACTGACCAAGATATCGTTGCTCTATCTGGGGGTCACACTA
TTGGAGCTGCACACAAGGAGCGTTCTGGATTTGAGGGTCCCTGGACCTCTAATCCTCTTATTTTCGACAA
CTCATACTTCACGGAGTTGTTGAGTGGTGAGAAGGAAGGTCTCCTTCAGCTACCTTCTGACAAGGCTCTT
TTGTCTGACCCTGTATTCCGCCCTCTCGTTGACAAATATGCAGCGGACGAAGATGCCTTCTTTGCTGATT
ACGCTGAGGCTCACCAAAAGCTTTCCGAGCTTGGGTTTGCTGATGCCGCTCGAGGTTATCAAACAAGTTT
GTACAAAAAAGTTGGCATGCCGTCGGAGAAGACCTTCAAGCAGCGCCGCACCTTCGAACAAAGAGTAGAA
GATGTCCGACTTATTCGAGAGCAGCATCCAACCAAAATCCCGGTGATAATAGAACGATACAAGGGTGAGA
AGCAGCTTCCTGTTCTGGATAAAACAAAGTTCCTTGTACCTGACCATGTCAACATGAGTGAGCTCATCAA
GATAATTAGAAGGCGCTTACAGCTCAATGCTAATCAGGCCTTCTTCCTGTTGGTGAACGGACACAGCATG
GTCAGCGTCTCCACACCAATCTCAGAGGTGTATGAGAGTGAGAAAGATGAAGATGGATTCCTGTACATGG
TCTATGCCTCCCAGGAGACGTTCGGGATGAAATTGTCAGTGTAACCAACTTTCTTGTACAAAGTGGTTCG
ATAACGAATTCCGCCCCCCCCCCCTAACGTTACTGGCCGAAGCCGCTTGGAATAAGGCCGGTGTGCGTTT
GTCTATATGTTATTTTCCACCATATTGCCGTCTTTTGGCAATGTGAGGGCCCGGAAACCTGGCCCTGTCT
TCTTGACGAGCATTCCTAGGGGTCTTTCCCCTCTCGCCAAAGGAATGCAAGGTCTGTTGAATGTCGTGAA
GGAAGCAGTTCCTCTGGAAGCTTCTTGAAGACAAACAACGTCTGTAGCGACCCTTTGCAGGCAGCGGAAC
CCCCCACCTGGCGACAGGTGCCTCTGCGGCCAAAAGCCACGTGTATAAGATACACCTGCAAAGGCGGCAC
AACCCCAGTGCCACGTTGTGAGTTGGATAGTTGTGGAAAGAGTCAAATGGCTCTCCTCAAGCGTATTCAA
CAAGGGGCTGAAGGATGCCCAGAAGGTACCCCATTGTATGGGATCTGATCTGGGGCCTCGGTGCACATGC
TTTACATGTGTTTAGTCGAGGTTAAAAAAACGTCTAGGCCCCCCGAACCACGGGGACGTGGTTTTCCTTT
GAAAAACACGATGATAATATGGCCACAACCATGACCGAGTACAAGCCCACGGTGCGCCTCGCCACCCGCG
ACGACGTCCCCAGGGCCGTACGCACCCTCGCCGCCGCGTTCGCCGACTACCCCGCCACGCGCCACACCGT
CGATCCGGACCGCCACATCGAGCGGGTCACCGAGCTGCAAGAACTCTTCCTCACGCGCGTCGGGCTCGAC
ATCGGCAAGGTGTGGGTCGCGGACGACGGCGCCGCGGTGGCGGTCTGGACCACGCCGGAGAGCGTCGAAG
CGGGGGCGGTGTTCGCCGAGATCGGCCCGCGCATGGCCGAGTTGAGCGGTTCCCGGCTGGCCGCGCAGCA
ACAGATGGAAGGCCTCCTGGCGCCGCACCGGCCCAAGGAGCCCGCGTGGTTCCTGGCCACCGTCGGCGTC
TCGCCCGACCACCAGGGCAAGGGTCTGGGCAGCGCCGTCGTGCTCCCCGGAGTGGAGGCGGCCGAGCGCG
CCGGGGTGCCCGCCTTCCTGGAGACCTCCGCGCCCCGCAACCTCCCCTTCTACGAGCGGCTCGGCTTCAC
CGTCACCGCCGACGTCGAGGTGCCCGAAGGACCGCGCACCTGGTGCATGACCCGCAAGCCCGGTGCCTGA
TGCATCGATGGATCCTAATCAACCTCTGGATTACAAAATTTGTGAAAGATTGACTGGTATTCTTAACTAT
GTTGCTCCTTTTACGCTATGTGGATACGCTGCTTTAATGCCTTTGTATCATGCTATTGCTTCCCGTATGG
CTTTCATTTTCTCCTCCTTGTATAAATCCTGGTTGCTGTCTCTTTATGAGGAGTTGTGGCCCGTTGTCAG
GCAACGTGGCGTGGTGTGCACTGTGTTTGCTGACGCAACCCCCACTGGTTGGGGCATTGCCACCACCTGT
CAGCTCCTTTCCGGGACTTTCGCTTTCCCCCTCCCTATTGCCACGGCGGAACTCATCGCCGCCTGCCTTG
CCCGCTGCTGGACAGGGGCTCGGCTGTTGGGCACTGACAATTCCGTGGTGTTGTCGGGGAAATCATCGTC
CTTTCCTTGGCTGCTCGCCTGTGTTGCCACCTGGATTCTGCGCGGGACGTCCTTCTGCTACGTCCCTTCG
GCCCTCAATCCAGCGGACCTTCCTTCCCGCGGCCTGCTGCCGGCTCTGCGGCCTCTTCCGCGTCTTCGCC
TTCGCCCTCAGACGAGTCGGATCTCCCTTTGGGCCGCCTCCCCGCCTGAGATCCTTTAAGACCAATGACT
TACAAGGCAGCTGTAGATCTTAGCCACTTTTTAAAAGAAAAGGGGGGACTGGAAGGGCTAATTCACTCCC
AACGAAGACAAGATCTGCTTTTTGCTTGTACTGGGTCTCTCTGGTTAGACCAGATCTGAGCCTGGGAGCT
CTCTGGCTAACTAGGGAACCCACTGCTTAAGCCTCAATAAAGCTTGCCTTGAGTGCTTCAAGTAGTGTGT
GCCCGTCTGTTGTGTGACTCTGGTAACTAGAGATCCCTCAGACCCTTTTAGTCAGTGTGGAAAATCTCTA
GCAGTAGTAGTTCATGTCATCTTATTATTCAGTATTTATAACTTGCAAAGAAATGAATATCAGAGAGTGA
GAGGCCCGGGTTAATTAAGGAAAGGGCTAGATCATTCTTGAAGACGAAAGGGCCTCGTGATACGCCTATT
TTTATAGGTTAATGTCATGATAATAATGGTTTCTTAGACGTCAGGTGGCACTTTTCGGGGAAATGTGCGC
GGAACCCCTATTTGTTTATTTTTCTAAATACATTCAAATATGTATCCGCTCATGAGACAATAACCCTGAT
AAATGCTTCAATAATATTGAAAAAGGAAGAGTATGAGTATTCAACATTTCCGTGTCGCCCTTATTCCCTT
TTTTGCGGCATTTTGCCTTCCTGTTTTTGCTCACCCAGAAACGCTGGTGAAAGTAAAAGATGCTGAAGAT
CAGTTGGGTGCACGAGTGGGTTACATCGAACTGGATCTCAACAGCGGTAAGATCCTTGAGAGTTTTCGCC
CCGAAGAACGTTTTCCAATGATGAGCACTTTTAAAGTTCTGCTATGTGGCGCGGTATTATCCCGTGTTGA
CGCCGGGCAAGAGCAACTCGGTCGCCGCATACACTATTCTCAGAATGACTTGGTTGAGTACTCACCAGTC
ACAGAAAAGCATCTTACGGATGGCATGACAGTAAGAGAATTATGCAGTGCTGCCATAACCATGAGTGATA
ACACTGCGGCCAACTTACTTCTGACAACGATCGGAGGACCGAAGGAGCTAACCGCTTTTTTGCACAACAT
GGGGGATCATGTAACTCGCCTTGATCGTTGGGAACCGGAGCTGAATGAAGCCATACCAAACGACGAGCGT
GACACCACGATGCCTGTAGCAATGGCAACAACGTTGCGCAAACTATTAACTGGCGAACTACTTACTCTAG
CTTCCCGGCAACAATTAATAGACTGGATGGAGGCGGATAAAGTTGCAGGACCACTTCTGCGCTCGGCCCT
TCCGGCTGGCTGGTTTATTGCTGATAAATCTGGAGCCGGTGAGCGTGGGTCTCGCGGTATCATTGCAGCA
CTGGGGCCAGATGGTAAGCCCTCCCGTATCGTAGTTATCTACACGACGGGGAGTCAGGCAACTATGGATG
AACGAAATAGACAGATCGCTGAGATAGGTGCCTCACTGATTAAGCATTGGTAACTGTCAGACCAAGTTTA
CTCATATATACTTTAGATTGATTTAAAACTTCATTTTTAATTTAAAAGGATCTAGGTGAAGATCCTTTTT
GATAATCTCATGACCAAAATCCCTTAACGTGAGTTTTCGTTCCACTGAGCGTCAGACCCCGTAGAAAAGA
TCAAAGGATCTTCTTGAGATCCTTTTTTTCTGCGCGTAATCTGCTGCTTGCAAACAAAAAAACCACCGCT
ACCAGCGGTGGTTTGTTTGCCGGATCAAGAGCTACCAACTCTTTTTCCGAAGGTAACTGGCTTCAGCAGA
GCGCAGATACCAAATACTGTTCTTCTAGTGTAGCCGTAGTTAGGCCACCACTTCAAGAACTCTGTAGCAC
CGCCTACATACCTCGCTCTGCTAATCCTGTTACCAGTGGCTGCTGCCAGTGGCGATAAGTCGTGTCTTAC
CGGGTTGGACTCAAGACGATAGTTACCGGATAAGGCGCAGCGGTCGGGCTGAACGGGGGGTTCGTGCACA
CAGCCCAGCTTGGAGCGAACGACCTACACCGAACTGAGATACCTACAGCGTGAGCTATGAGAAAGCGCCA
CGCTTCCCGAAGGGAGAAAGGCGGACAGGTATCCGGTAAGCGGCAGGGTCGGAACAGGAGAGCGCACGAG
GGAGCTTCCAGGGGGAAACGCCTGGTATCTTTATAGTCCTGTCGGGTTTCGCCACCTCTGACTTGAGCGT
CGATTTTTGTGATGCTCGTCAGGGGGGCGGAGCCTATGGAAAAACGCCAGCAACGCGGCCTTTTTACGGT
TCCTGGCCTTTTGCTGGCCTTTTGCTCACATGTTCTTTCCTGCGTTATCCCCTGATTCTGTGGATAACCG
TATTACCGCCTTTGAGTGAGCTGATACCGCTCGCCGCAGCCGAACGACCGAGCGCAGCGAGTCAGTGAGC
GAGGAAGCGGAAGAGCGCCCAATACGCAAACCGCCTCTCCCCGCGCGTTGGCCGATTCATTAATGCAGCA
AGCTCATGGCTGACTAATTTTTTTTATTTATGCAGAGGCCGAGGCCGCCTCGGCCTCTGAGCTATTCCAG
AAGTAGTGAGGAGGCTTTTTTGGAGGCCTAGGCTTTTGCAAAAAGCTCCCCGTGGCACGACAGGTTTCCC
GACTGGAAAGCGGGCAGTGAGCGCAACGCAATTAATGTGAGTTAGCTCACTCATTAGGCACCCCAGGCTT
TACACTTTATGCTTCCGGCTCGTATGTTGTGTGGAATTGTGAGCGGATAACAATTTCACACAGGAAACAG
CTATGACATGATTACGAATTTCACAAATAAAGCATTTTTTTCACTGCATTCTAGTTGTGGTTTGTCCAAA
CTCATCAATGTATCTTATCATGTCTGGATCAACTGGATAACTCAAGCTAACCAAAATCATCCCAAACTTC
CCACCCCATACCCTATTACCACTGCCAATTACCTGTGGTTTCATTTACTCTAAACCTGTGATTCCTCTGA
ATTATTTTCATTTTAAAGAAATTGTATTTGTTAAATATGTACTACAAACTTAGTAGT
Features (pLannotate 1.2.2; 29 found; start..end, strand, type, name):
    377..634     +  LTR            5' LTR (truncated): truncated 5' long terminal repeat (LTR) from HIV-1
    681..806     +  misc_feature   HIV-1 Ψ: packaging signal of human immunodeficiency virus type 1
    790..1128    +  CDS            HIV-1 gag (fragment): gag protein from human immunodeficiency virus 1; gag
   1303..1536    +  misc_feature   RRE: The Rev response element (RRE) of HIV-1 allows for Rev-dependent mRNA export from the nucleus to the cytoplasm.
   1913..2013    +  CDS            Rev (fragment): human immunodeficiency virus 1 (HIV-1) Rev protein; rev; enhances nuclear export of unspliced and incompletely spliced viral mRNAs
   2062..2179    +  misc_feature   cPPT/CTS: central polypurine tract and central termination sequence of HIV-1
   2231..2534    +  enhancer       CMV enhancer: human cytomegalovirus immediate early enhancer
   2535..2738    +  promoter       CMV promoter: human cytomegalovirus (CMV) immediate early promoter
   2850..2873    +  CDS            3xFLAG (fragment): three tandem FLAG® epitope tags
   2870..3617    +  CDS            APEX2 (fragment): soybean ascorbate peroxidase, engineered to serve as a monomeric tag for electron microscopy and live-cell proteomics (Lam et al., 2015) more active than the original APEX due to the A134P mutation
   3634..3651    +  protein_bind   attB1 (fragment): mutant version of attB; core recombination site for the Gateway® BP reaction BP Clonase™
   3657..4031    +  CDS            LC3B: human LC3 protein; MAP1LC3B; Atg8 family member found on autophagosomes
   4039..4056    -  protein_bind   attB2 (fragment): mutant version of attB; core recombination site for the Gateway® BP reaction BP Clonase™
   4175..4637    +  misc_feature   IRES: internal ribosome entry site (IRES) of the encephalomyocarditis virus (EMCV)
   4651..5250    +  CDS            PuroR: puromycin N-acetyltransferase; pac from Streptomyces alboniger; confers resistance to puromycin
   5267..5855    +  misc_feature   WPRE: woodchuck hepatitis virus posttranscriptional regulatory element
   5863..5928    +  CDS            nef (fragment): NEF_HV1Z2 - Experimental evidence at protein level: Swiss-Prot protein existence level 1. Extracellular Nef protein targets CD4(+) T-lymphocytes for apoptosis by interacting with CXCR4 surface receptors. From Human immunodeficiency virus type 1 group M subtype D (isolate Z2/CDC-Z34) (HIV-1).
   5930..6163    +  LTR            3' LTR (ΔU3): self-inactivating 3' long terminal repeat (LTR) from HIV-1
   6368..6472    +  promoter       AmpR promoter: bla
   6473..7333    +  CDS            AmpR: β-lactamase; bla; confers resistance to ampicillin, carbenicillin, and related antibiotics
   7504..8092    +  rep_origin     ori: high-copy-number ColE1/pMB1/pBR322/pUC origin of replication
   8275..8329    +  CDS            lacI (fragment): lac repressor; lacI; The lac repressor binds to the lac operator to inhibit transcription in E. coli. This inhibition can be relieved by adding lactose or isopropyl-β-D-thiogalactopyranoside (IPTG).
   8335..8428    +  rep_origin     SV40 ori (fragment): SV40 origin of replication
   8453..8490    +  CDS            lacI (fragment): lac repressor; lacI; The lac repressor binds to the lac operator to inhibit transcription in E. coli. This inhibition can be relieved by adding lactose or isopropyl-β-D-thiogalactopyranoside (IPTG).
   8503..8524    +  protein_bind   CAP binding site: CAP binding activates transcription in the presence of cAMP. E. coli catabolite activator protein
   8539..8569    +  promoter       lac promoter: promoter for the E. coli lac operon
   8577..8593    +  protein_bind   lac operator: The lac repressor binds to the lac operator to inhibit transcription in E. coli. This inhibition can be relieved by adding lactose or isopropyl-β-D-thiogalactopyranoside (IPTG). lac repressor encoded by lacI
   8627..8710    +  polyA_signal   SV40 poly(A) signal (fragment): SV40 polyadenylation signal
   8877..329     +  CDS            nef (fragment) (across the origin): NEF_HV1BR - Experimental evidence at protein level: Swiss-Prot protein existence level 1. Extracellular Nef protein targets CD4(+) T-lymphocytes for apoptosis by interacting with CXCR4 surface receptors (PubMed:14990729). From Human immunodeficiency virus type 1 group M subtype B (isolate BRU/LAI) (HIV-1).
