[The description below was written by a language model from this plasmid's Addgene catalogue record and pLannotate feature annotations shown in this document.]
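Description:
pHAGE-FLAG-APEX2-MAP1LC3B is an HIV-1-based lentiviral expression vector on the pHAGE backbone, built by Gateway cloning to express human MAP1LC3B (LC3B, an Atg8-family protein found on autophagosomes) fused at its N-terminus to a FLAG epitope and the engineered ascorbate peroxidase APEX2. It is propagated in E. coli through a high-copy ColE1/pUC-type origin and selected with ampicillin via the bla gene. The annotated sequence is 8,877 nt.

The viral portion carries a truncated 5' LTR, the Ψ packaging signal with an adjoining gag fragment, the Rev response element, the cPPT/CTS and a self-inactivating ΔU3 3' LTR. These elements allow the genome to be packaged, reverse transcribed and integrated when helper functions are supplied in trans, while leaving the integrated provirus without LTR promoter activity. Inside this frame, the CMV enhancer and promoter drive a single transcript. The feature table places a short FLAG segment first, then APEX2, an attB1 remnant, the LC3B coding sequence and an attB2 remnant. The order in the sequence is therefore FLAG-APEX2-LC3B, as in the plasmid name, although the purpose line lists the tags the other way round. Downstream, an EMCV IRES permits translation of puromycin N-acetyltransferase from the same mRNA, so puromycin selection of transduced mammalian cells is tied to fusion expression, and a WPRE enhances transcript expression.

APEX2 is used as a tag for proximity labelling proteomics and electron microscopy, so tethering it to LC3B positions the enzyme at autophagosomal membranes. The associated publication concerns quantitative proteomics of autophagy receptors in lysophagy, which is consistent with using this construct to make stable cell lines for mapping proteins near LC3B.
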