Addgene plasmid #175753: pHAGE-FLAG-APEX2-MAP1LC3B
Purpose: Lentiviral vector expressing N-terminally tagged APEX2-FLAG-MAP1LC3B
Depositing lab: Wade Harper. Depositing organization: Harvard Medical School. Publication: Quantitative proteomics reveals the selectivity of ubiquitin-binding autophagy receptors in the turnover of damaged lysosomes by lysophagy. Eapen VV, Swarup S, Hoyer MJ, Paulo JA, Harper JW. eLife. 2021 Sep 29;10. pii: 72328. doi: 10.7554/eLife.72328. PubMed 34585663.
Backbone
  Vector backbone: pHAGE
  Vector type: Lentiviral
Growth in bacteria
  Bacterial resistance: Ampicillin, 100 μg/mL
  Growth temperature: 37°C
  Growth strain: NEB Stable
  Copy number: Unknown
Gene/Insert
  Gene/Insert name: MAP1LC3B
  Species: H. sapiens (human)
  Entrez Gene: MAP1LC3B (a.k.a. ATG8F, LC3B, MAP1A/1BLC3, MAP1LC3B-a)
  Cloning method: Gateway Cloning
Terms and licenses: Academic/Nonprofit Terms; Industry Terms: Not Available to Industry
How to cite: pHAGE-FLAG-APEX2-MAP1LC3B was a gift from Wade Harper (Addgene plasmid # 175753 ; http://n2t.net/addgene:175753 ; RRID:Addgene_175753)
